>Addgene plasmid #182434 | Linked VLP NES (M) | addgene full sequence | sequence record 360117 | Addgene NGS Result
TACAGTTTTAGTTTTACCGAATCTATCTACATATCTTGTCATGTCAGGGTCACCTGGAACTGGTTCAGTA
CCATCGTAAACTCTAACTTCTTCAACTTGTGTGTTTTCACCTTCCATTGGTTGACCTTGAACTTGTGGTA
ACATATTATTAAACAAAGAAGAAATCAAAGAAGCCATTGGGTATGGATTTTTAACCCATCTTTTTCTTAA
AGTAATCTTGAAGTATCTTGGCAAACCTCTCCAATGATGAACATCGTAGTTTCTTGTAACTCTCCAACCC
ATAATATCAACGCAAGATAAGTACAAACCTTCACCTTTACATAATGGACCAACACCATTTTCATCTAACA
AAACAGTTGTCAAAGTGTTAGTGAATTGCAAAACTGGTGGAGTTGTAGTACCACCAGTGTAATTACCGAA
GTATCTTGTGTTTTCATTTTTAGCTGGATCTGGATGCCAAATTTCAACTGGGTACATGCCATCCTTATCC
AATTTAGCCTTTGAAATTGGGTTCAAAACTTGATCCTTATTAACCATATCTTTCTTAGTGATTGTTTTAA
TAGTAACAACACCTTCTTCCTTGTACTTAGTTCTTGCATCTGTAACTAAACCTTGCAAATCCAATGGTTC
ACCACCAACAGCAAAAACATGATATTGTGAACCTTCAACTGGAGTAGAAATACCCTTTGTGTTAACAGTA
TCTGTTGGCTTATTAAAACCATGAACATCCAACAAAGAACCAGAACCAACAACTTCTGTTTTAACTGAAA
CTGCTTCCCACATTTGCAAAGTATCACAAGTCAAATCTTCGTTCAACATTGGTAATTGCAATTTTGCCAT
AGACCAAGTTGGTAATGTATTATTACCTGGTGAATCTTCAGTATCAGATGTAGCCAAATTAATACCTCTT
GACCAACCGTAATATTGACCACCTTCAGTTAAAGATTCTGGTGTTGGTGGTTGACCCATTCTTGGGTTCA
AAAATGCTTCGATTTCAGTAACAGAATCTGGACCTGTAACCAAATCCAAAACTTCCATACCACCTTTAAT
CAATAACTTAGGAACTGGAGCTGGTCTAGGGCAAGCCTTTGTGCATTTGGTTTCGCATTTACTTACACCT
GAAGCCATTTTGCTAGCTATAGTTTTTTCTCCTTGACGTTAAAGTATAGAGGTATATTAACAATTTTTTG
TTGATACTTTTATGACATTTGAATAAGAAGTAATACAAACCGAAAATGTTGAAAGTATTAGTTAAAGTGG
TTATGCAGCTTTTGCATTTATATATCTGTTAATAGATCAAAAATCATCGCTTCGCTGATTAATTACCCCA
GAAATAAGGCTAAAAAACTAATCGCATTATTATCCTATGGTTGTTAATTTGATTCGTTGATTTGAAGGTT
TGTGGGGCCAGGTTACTGCCAATTTTTCCTCTTCATAACCATAAAAGCTAGTATTGTAGAATCTTTATTG
TTCGGAGCAGTGCGGCGCGAGGCACATCTGCGTTTCAGGAACGCGACCGGTGAAGACCAGGACGCACGGA
GGAGAGTCTTCCGTCGGAGGGCTGTCGCCCGCTCGGCGGCTTCTAATCCGTACTTCAATATAGCAATGAG
CAGTTAAGCGTATTACTGAAAGTTCCAAAGAGAAGGTTTTTTTAGGCTAAGATAATGGGGCTCTTTACAT
TTCCACAACATATAAGTAAGATTAGATATGGATATGTATATGGTGGTATTGCCATGTAATATGATTATTA
AACTTCTTTGCGTCCATCCAAAAAAAAAAGTAAGAATTTTTGAAAATTCAATATAAATCGATAAAATGGG
TAATGGTGGTCCAACTCCAGCTGCTCATATTCAAGATGAATCTGGTGAAGTTATTAAATTTTATCAAGCT
CAAGTTGTTTCTCATCAAAGAGTTACTCCAGATTGGATGTTGCCATTGATTTTGGGTTTGTATGGTGACA
TCACTCCAGGTGGTGGTGGTTCTGGTGGCGGTGGCTCCGGTGGCGGCGGTTCTGGATCCATGGCTTCAGA
AAAAGAAATTAGGAGAGAGAGATTCTTGAACGTTTTCCCTAAATTAGTAGAGGAATTGAACGCATCGCTT
TTGGCTTACGGTATGCCTAAGGAAGCATGTGACTGGTATGCCCACTCATTGAACTACAACACTCCAGGCG
GTAAGCTAAATAGAGGTTTGTCCGTTGTGGACACGTATGCTATTCTCTCCAACAAGACCGTTGAACAATT
GGGGCAAGAAGAATACGAAAAGGTTGCCATTCTAGGTTGGTGCATTGAGTTGTTGCAGGCTTACTGGTTG
GTCGCCGATGATATGATGGACAAGTCCATTACCAGAAGAGGCCAACCATGTTGGTACAAGGTTCCTGAAG
TTGGGGAAATTGCCATCTGGGACGCATTCATGTTAGAGGCTGCTATCTACAAGCTTTTGAAATCTCACTT
CAGAAACGAAAAATACTACATAGATATCACCGAATTGTTCCATGAGGTCACCTTCCAAACCGAATTGGGC
CAATTGATGGACTTAATCACTGCACCTGAAGACAAAGTCGACTTGAGTAAGTTCTCCCTAAAGAAGCACT
CCTTCATAGTTACTTTCAAGACTGCTTACTATTCTTTCTACTTGCCTGTCGCATTGGCCATGTACGTTGC
CGGTATCACGGATGAAAAGGATTTGAAACAAGCCAGAGATGTCTTGATTCCATTGGGTGAATACTTCCAA
ATTCAAGATGACTACTTAGACTGCTTCGGTACCCCAGAACAGATCGGTAAGATCGGTACAGATATCCAAG
ATAACAAATGTTCTTGGGTAATCAACAAGGCATTAGAACTTGCTTCCGCAGAACAAAGAAAGACTTTAGA
CGAAAATTACGGTAAGAAGGACTCAGTCGCAGAAGCCAAATGCAAAAAGATTTTCAATGACTTGAAAATT
GAACAGCTATACCACGAATATGAAGAGTCTATTGCCAAGGATTTGAAGGCCAAAATTTCTCAGGTCGATG
AGTCTCGTGGCTTCAAAGCTGATGTCTTAACTGCGTTCTTGAACAAAGTTTACAAGAGAAGCAAAAGATC
TGCTGGTGGAGGAGGTACTGGTGGTGCTGAGCTCATGGCTACCGCAGCAGGTCCTATCGCAACTAACAAC
TCCCCACAAAACTCCAACGCTTACAGAACTCCAATCGCTCCTTCCGTACCAATTACTCATAAATGGTCTA
TAGCTGAAGATTTGACATGTATTTCCAATCCTAGTAAGCACAATAACCCTCAAACTGGTTACAGATCATT
TTCTGACGAATTATACGTTAAGTACGAAGAAAAGTTGGAAGATGTTAGAAAAGCATTAAGAGAAGTTGAA
GAAAACCCTTTGGAAGGTTTAGTTATGATAGACGCTTTGCAAAGATTGGGTATCGATTACCATTTCAGAG
GTGAAATTGGTGCATTCTTGCAAAAGCAACAAATCATATCTTCAACTCCAGATGGTTACCCTGAACATGG
TTTGTACGAAGTTTCAACATTGTTTAGATTCTTAAGACAAGAAGGTCACAATGTTACCGCTGACGTCTTT
AATAACTTCAAGGATAAGGAAGGTAGATTCAGATCAGAATTGTCAACAGATATTAGAGGTTTGATGTCCT
TATACGAAGCAAGTCAATTGAGAATAGAAGGTGAAGACATCTTAGATCAAGCTGCTGATTTCTCCAGTCA
ATTGTTAGGTAGATGGACAAAAGATCCTAATCATCACGAAGCCAGATTGGTTTCTAACACTTTAACACAT
CCATACCACAAGTCATTGGCTACCTTTATGGGTCAAAAATTGTCCTACATGAACTGCAAGGGTCCAAACT
GGGACGGTGTCGATAATTTGCAAGAATTAGCTAAGATGGATTTGACTATCGTACAAAGTATCCATCAAAA
GGAAGTATTCCAAGTTTCTCAATGGTGGAAGGATACAGGTTTAGCCAATGAATTGAAATTGGCTAGAAAC
CAACCATTGAAGTGGTATATGTGGCCTATGGCCGCTTTAACCGATCCAAGATTCAGTGAAGAAAGAGTTG
AATTAACTAAGCCTATTTCTTTTATATACATCATAGATGACATCTTCGACGTCTATGGTACCATTGAAGA
ATTGACCTTGTTTACTGATGCAGTTAATAGATGGGAATTGTCTGCCGTCGAACAATTACCAGACTACATG
AAAGTATGTTTCAAGGCTTTGTACGATGTTACCAACGAAATCGCATACAAAATCTATAAAAAGCATGGTC
AAAACCCTATTGATTCCTTGCAAAAGACTTGGGCTAGTTTGTGCAATGCATTTTTAGTTGAAGCAAAGTG
GTTCGCCTCTGGTCACTTGCCAAATGCAGAAGAATACTTAAAGAACGGTATCATCTCTTCAGGTGTTCAT
GTTGTCTTGGCCCACATGTTTTTCTTGTTAGGTGACGGTATTACACAAGAATCAGTTGATTTGGTAGATG
ACTATCCAGGTATTTCCACAAGTATCGCAACCATTTTGAGATTATCTGATGACTTGGGTTCAGCCAAAGA
TGAAGACCAAGATGGTTATGATGGTTCTTACATCGAATGTTACATGAAGGAACATAAGGGTTCCAGTGTC
GATTCAGCCAGAGAAGAAGTAATAAGAATGATCTCCGAAGCATGGAAATGTTTGAATAAGGAATGCTTAT
CACCAAACCCTTTTTCTGAATCATTCAGAATAGGTTCCTTGAATATGGCTAGAATGATCCCTATGATGTA
CTCTTACGATGACAACCATAACTTGCCAATTTTAGAAGAACACATGAAGGCAATGATCTATAACACATCT
TTATAACTCGAGATAGATTAATTTAAACAGTATATGTACAGTTTTATATATATATATATATATATACATA
TATAAAGAAACCTGTGCGTTTTTTGTATTTTCAAATACATTTAGTTTTGGCGCCACTTCTATAAAAGGTC
TCATGATATTGTTACTCTAGAGATCCCAATACAACAGATCACGTGATCTTTTTGTAAGATGAAGTTGAAG
TAGTGTTGCACCGTGCCAATGCAGGTGGCTATTAGATTAAATATGTGATTTGTTCTATTAAGTTTCCTGT
ATAATTAATGGGGAGCGCTGATTCTCTTTTGGTACGCTTCCCATCCAGCATTTCTGTATCTTTCACCTTC
AACCTTAGGATCTCTACCCTTGGCGAAAAGTCCTCTGCCAACAATGATGATATCTGATCCACCACTTACA
ACTTCGTCGACGGTTCTGTACTGCTGACCCAATGCATCGCCTTTGTCGTCTAAACCTACACCTGGGGTCA
TGATTAGCCAATCAAACCCTTCTTCTCTTCCTCCCATATCGTTCTGAGCAATGAACCCAATAACGAAATC
TTTATCACTCTTTGCAATATCAACGGTACCCTTAGTATATTCACCGTGTGCTAGAGAACCCTTGGAAGAC
AATTCAGCAAGCATCAATAATCCCCTTGGTTCTTTGGTGACCTCTTGCGCACCTTGTTTCAAGCCAGCAA
CAATACCAGCACCAGTAACCCCGTGGGCGTTGGTGATATCAGACCATTCTGCGATACGGTAAACGCCCGA
TGTATATTGTAATTTGACTGTGTTACCGATATCGGCGAATTTTCTGTCCTCAAATATCAAGAACTTGTAT
TTCTCTGCCAATGCTTTCAATGGAACGACAGTACCCTCATAACTGAAATCATCCAAGATATCAACGTGTG
TTTTCAAAAGGCAAATGTATGGACCCAACGTTTCAACAAGTTTCAATAGCTCATCAGTCGAACGAACGTC
AAGAGAAGCACACAAATTGGTCTTCTTTTCATCCATTAAACGTAAAAGTTTCGATGCAACCGGACTTGCA
TGAGTCTCAGCTCTACTGGTATATGATTTTGTGGACATGTTTTATCTTCGTTTCCTGCAGGTTTTTGTTC
TGTGCAGTTGGGTTAAGAATACTGGGCAATTTCATGTTTCTTCAACACTACATATGCGTATATATACCAA
TCTAAGTCTGTGCTCCTTCCTTCGTTCTTCCTTCTGTTCGGAGATTACCGAATCAAAAAAATTTAAATGA
ATTCACTGGCCGTCGTTTTACAACGTCGTGACTGGGAAAACCCTGGCGTTACCCAACTTAATCGCCTTGC
AGCACATCCCCCTTTCGCCAGCTGGCGTAATAGCGAAGAGGCCCGCACCGATCGCCCTTCCCAACAGTTG
CGCAGCCTGAATGGCGAATGGCGCCTGATGCGGTATTTTCTCCTTACGCATCTGTGCGGTATTTCACACC
GCATATGGTGCACTCTCAGTACAATCTGCTCTGATGCCGCATAGTTAAGCCAGCCCCGACACCCGCCAAC
ACCCGCTGACGCGCCCTGACGGGCTTGTCTGCTCCCGGCATCCGCTTACAGACAAGCTGTGACCGTCTCC
GGGAGCTGCATGTGTCAGAGGTTTTCACCGTCATCACCGAAACGCGCGAGACGAAAGGGCCTCGTGATAC
GCCTATTTTTATAGGTTAATGTCATGATAATAATGGTTTCTTAGACGTCAGGTGGCACTTTTCGGGGAAA
TGTGCGCGGAACCCCTATTTGTTTATTTTTCTAAATACATTCAAATATGTATCCGCTCATGAGACAATAA
CCCTGATAAATGCTTCAATAATATTGAAAAAGGAAGAGTATGAGTATTCAACATTTCCGTGTCGCCCTTA
TTCCCTTTTTTGCGGCATTTTGCCTTCCTGTTTTTGCTCACCCAGAAACGCTGGTGAAAGTAAAAGATGC
TGAAGATCAGTTGGGTGCACGAGTGGGTTACATCGAACTGGATCTCAACAGCGGTAAGATCCTTGAGAGT
TTTCGCCCCGAAGAACGTTTTCCAATGATGAGCACTTTTAAAGTTCTGCTATGTGGCGCGGTATTATCCC
GTATTGACGCCGGGCAAGAGCAACTCGGTCGCCGCATACACTATTCTCAGAATGACTTGGTTGAGTACTC
ACCAGTCACAGAAAAGCATCTTACGGATGGCATGACAGTAAGAGAATTATGCAGTGCTGCCATAACCATG
AGTGATAACACTGCGGCCAACTTACTTCTGACAACGATCGGAGGACCGAAGGAGCTAACCGCTTTTTTGC
ACAACATGGGGGATCATGTAACTCGCCTTGATCGTTGGGAACCGGAGCTGAATGAAGCCATACCAAACGA
CGAGCGTGACACCACGATGCCTGTAGCAATGGCAACAACGTTGCGCAAACTATTAACTGGCGAACTACTT
ACTCTAGCTTCCCGGCAACAATTAATAGACTGGATGGAGGCGGATAAAGTTGCAGGACCACTTCTGCGCT
CGGCCCTTCCGGCTGGCTGGTTTATTGCTGATAAATCTGGAGCCGGTGAGCGTGGGTCTCGCGGTATCAT
TGCAGCACTGGGGCCAGATGGTAAGCCCTCCCGTATCGTAGTTATCTACACGACGGGGAGTCAGGCAACT
ATGGATGAACGAAATAGACAGATCGCTGAGATAGGTGCCTCACTGATTAAGCATTGGTAACTGTCAGACC
AAGTTTACTCATATATACTTTAGATTGATTTAAAACTTCATTTTTAATTTAAAAGGATCTAGGTGAAGAT
CCTTTTTGATAATCTCATGACCAAAATCCCTTAACGTGAGTTTTCGTTCCACTGAGCGTCAGACCCCGTA
GAAAAGATCAAAGGATCTTCTTGAGATCCTTTTTTTCTGCGCGTAATCTGCTGCTTGCAAACAAAAAAAC
CACCGCTACCAGCGGTGGTTTGTTTGCCGGATCAAGAGCTACCAACTCTTTTTCCGAAGGTAACTGGCTT
CAGCAGAGCGCAGATACCAAATACTGTTCTTCTAGTGTAGCCGTAGTTAGGCCACCACTTCAAGAACTCT
GTAGCACCGCCTACATACCTCGCTCTGCTAATCCTGTTACCAGTGGCTGCTGCCAGTGGCGATAAGTCGT
GTCTTACCGGGTTGGACTCAAGACGATAGTTACCGGATAAGGCGCAGCGGTCGGGCTGAACGGGGGGTTC
GTGCACACAGCCCAGCTTGGAGCGAACGACCTACACCGAACTGAGATACCTACAGCGTGAGCTATGAGAA
AGCGCCACGCTTCCCGAAGGGAGAAAGGCGGACAGGTATCCGGTAAGCGGCAGGGTCGGAACAGGAGAGC
GCACGAGGGAGCTTCCAGGGGGAAACGCCTGGTATCTTTATAGTCCTGTCGGGTTTCGCCACCTCTGACT
TGAGCGTCGATTTTTGTGATGCTCGTCAGGGGGGCGGAGCCTATGGAAAAACGCCAGCAACGCGGCCTTT
TTACGGTTCCTGGCCTTTTGCTGGCCTTTTGCTCACATGTTCTTTCCTGCGTTATCCCCTGATTCTGTGG
ATAACCGTATTACCGCCTTTGAGTGAGCTGATACCGCTCGCCGCAGCCGAACGACCGAGCGCAGCGAGTC
AGTGAGCGAGGAAGCGGAAGAGCGCCCAATACGCAAACCGCCTCTCCCCGCGCGTTGGCCGATTCATTAA
TGCAGCTGGCACGACAGGTTTCCCGACTGGAAAGCGGGCAGTGAGCGCAACGCAATTAATGTGAGTTAGC
TCACTCATTAGGCACCCCAGGCTTTACACTTTATGCTTCCGGCTCGTATGTTGTGTGGAATTGTGAGCGG
ATAACAATTTCACACAGGAAACAGCTATGACCATGATTACGCCAAGCTTGCATGCATTTAAATCATTACG
ACCGAGATTCCCGGGTAATAACTGATATAATTAAATTGAAGCTCTAATTTGTGAGTTTAGTATACATGCA
TTTACTTATAATACAGTTTTTTAGTTTTGCTGGCCGCATCTTCTCAAATATGCTTCCCAGCCTGCTTTTC
TGTAACGTTCACCCTCTACCTTAGCATCCCTTCCCTTTGCAAATAGTCCTACTAGTGCGGCCGCTTAATT
ACCAGGGAA
Features (pLannotate 1.2.2; 18 found; start..end, strand, type, name):
   1142..1795    -  promoter       GAL1,10 promoter: GAL1 and GAL10 genes of S. cerevisiae; divergent inducible promoter, regulated by Gal4
   1816..1968    +  CDS            VP2_POVMA (fragment): Experimental evidence at protein level: Swiss-Prot protein existence level 1. [Isoform VP3]: structural protein that resides within the core of the capsid surrounded by 72 VP1 pentamers. Following virus endocytosis and trafficking to the endoplasmic reticulum, VP2 and VP3 form oligomers and integrate into the endoplasmic reticulum membrane. Heterooligomer VP2-VP3 may create a viroporin for transporting the viral genome across the endoplasmic reticulum membrane to the cytoplasm. Nuclear entry of the viral DNA involves the selective exposure and importin recognition of VP2 or Vp3 nuclear localiz
   2020..3075    +  CDS            ERG20: FPPS_YEAST - Also known as BOT3, FDS1, FPP1. Experimental evidence at protein level: Swiss-Prot protein existence level 1. Catalyzes the sequential condensation of isopentenyl pyrophosphate with the allylic pyrophosphates, dimethylallyl pyrophosphate, and then with the resultant geranylpyrophosphate to the ultimate product farnesyl pyrophosphate. From Saccharomyces cerevisiae (strain ATCC 204508 / S288c) (Baker's yeast).
   3265..4827    +  CDS            NES1_FRAAN: Experimental evidence at protein level: Swiss-Prot protein existence level 1. Involved in monoterpene (C10) and sesquiterpene (C15) biosynthesis. Converts geranyl diphosphate (GPP) into S-linalool and farnesyl diphosphate (FPP) into (3S)-E-nerolidol. Exclusively present and highly expressed in the fruit of cultivated (octaploid) varieties. From Fragaria ananassa (Strawberry) (Fragaria chiloensis x Fragaria virginiana).
   5133..5918    -  CDS            URA3: PYRF_YEAST - Experimental evidence at protein level: Swiss-Prot protein existence level 1. From Saccharomyces cerevisiae (strain ATCC 204508 / S288c) (Baker's yeast).
   5921..6084    -  promoter       URA3 promoter (fragment): S. cerevisiae URA3
   6091..6248    +  CDS            lacZα (fragment): LacZα fragment of β-galactosidase; lacZ fragment
   6254..6353    -  misc_feature   bom (fragment): basis of mobility region from pBR322
   6455..6490    -  CDS            rop (fragment): Rop protein, which maintains plasmids at low copy number; rop
   6585..6689    +  promoter       AmpR promoter: bla
   6690..7550    +  CDS            AmpR: β-lactamase; bla; confers resistance to ampicillin, carbenicillin, and related antibiotics
   7721..8309    +  rep_origin     ori: high-copy-number ColE1/pMB1/pBR322/pUC origin of replication
   8492..8584    +  CDS            lacI (fragment): lac repressor; lacI; The lac repressor binds to the lac operator to inhibit transcription in E. coli. This inhibition can be relieved by adding lactose or isopropyl-β-D-thiogalactopyranoside (IPTG).
   8597..8618    +  protein_bind   CAP binding site: CAP binding activates transcription in the presence of cAMP. E. coli catabolite activator protein
   8633..8663    +  promoter       lac promoter: promoter for the E. coli lac operon
   8671..8687    +  protein_bind   lac operator: The lac repressor binds to the lac operator to inhibit transcription in E. coli. This inhibition can be relieved by adding lactose or isopropyl-β-D-thiogalactopyranoside (IPTG). lac repressor encoded by lacI
   8841..8940    -  CDS            URA3 (fragment): orotidine-5'-phosphate decarboxylase, required for uracil biosynthesis; S. cerevisiae URA3; yeast auxotrophic marker, counterselectable with 5-fluoroorotic acid (5-FOA)
   8958..1140    -  CDS            VP1_POVMP (across the origin): Experimental evidence at protein level: Swiss-Prot protein existence level 1. Forms an icosahedral capsid with a T=7 symmetry and a 40 nm diameter. The capsid is composed of 72 pentamers linked to each other by disulfide bonds and associated with VP2 or VP3 proteins. Interacts with terminal alpha(2,3)-linked sialic acids on the cell surface to provide virion attachment to target cell. This attachment induces virion internalization predominantly through caveolin-mediated endocytosis. Once attached, the virion is internalized by caveolin- mediated endocytosis and traffics to the endoplasmic reti
