[The description below was written by a language model from this plasmid's Addgene catalogue record and pLannotate feature annotations shown in this document.]
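Description:
Linked VLP NES (M) is a yeast integrating plasmid (YIp) built on the pILGFPB5A backbone for metabolic engineering in Saccharomyces cerevisiae. No yeast replication origin is annotated, consistent with chromosomal integration, although the record does not state the integration locus. Yeast transformants are selected by uracil prototrophy. The catalogue specifies a Kluyveromyces lactis URA3 marker, which the automated annotation labels by homology to the S. cerevisiae gene, and a second short URA3 fragment is also detected elsewhere in the backbone. In E. coli the plasmid is maintained through a high-copy ColE1/pUC-type origin and ampicillin resistance (bla). Remnants of lacZα, lacI, rop, bom and the lac promoter/operator are cloning-vector leftovers.

The payload is arranged around the divergent, galactose-inducible, Gal4-regulated GAL1,10 promoter. The GAL1 side drives deltaVP1, a murine polyomavirus major capsid protein described in the record as lacking its nuclear localisation signal. VP1 assembles into pentamers and capsid-like shells, so this part supplies a virus-like particle (VLP). The GAL10 side drives a tripartite fusion. It begins with a C-terminal fragment of the minor capsid protein VP2 (VP2C), which normally sits inside the capsid in association with VP1 pentamers and here presumably anchors cargo. This is followed by yeast farnesyl pyrophosphate synthase ERG20 carrying F96W and N127W substitutions, then the nerolidol/linalool synthase AcNES1 from Actinidia chinensis, which the annotation tool matches to the strawberry homologue. The design links a prenyl diphosphate synthase directly to a promiscuous terpene synthase and targets both into the VLP. According to the associated publication title, this is used to study how synthetic in vivo compartmentalisation affects metabolic flux and product profile.
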