Addgene plasmid #182434: Linked VLP NES (M)
Purpose: YIp for expressing Murine polyomavirus deltaVP1 (GAL1 promoter) and fusion protein VP2C-ERG20(F96W-N127W)-AcNES1 (GAL10 promoter). Contains uracil marker (K. lactis URA3).
Depositing lab: Claudia Vickers. Depositing organization: University of Queensland. Publication: Synthetic in vivo compartmentalisation improves metabolic flux and modulates the product profile of promiscuous enzymes. Cheah LC, Liu L, Plan MR, Peng B, Lu Z, Schenk G, Vickers CE, Sainsbury F. bioRxiv 2022.11.24.517869 10.1101/2022.11.24.517869.
Backbone
  Vector backbone: pILGFPB5A
  Vector type: Yeast Expression, Synthetic Biology ; Metabolic engineering
  Selectable markers: URA3
Growth in bacteria
  Bacterial resistance: Ampicillin, 100 μg/mL
  Growth temperature: 37°C
  Growth strain: DH5alpha
  Copy number: High Copy
Gene/Insert 1
  Gene/Insert name: VP2C-FPPS(M)-NES (alt name: VP2C-ERG20(F96W-N127W)-AcNES1, nerolidol/linalool synthase)
  Species: S. cerevisiae (budding yeast), Synthetic; Murine polyomavirus; Actinidia chinensis
  Insert size (bp): 3021
  Promoter: GAL10
  Cloning method: Gibson Cloning
  Sequencing primers: 5′ GTGGTAATGCCATGTAATATGATTATTAAAC; 3′ GCATTGGCACGGTGCAACAC
Gene/Insert 2
  Gene/Insert name: deltaVP1 (alt name: VP1, deltaNLS VP1)
  Species: Synthetic; Murine polyomavirus
  Insert size (bp): 1143
  Promoter: GAL1
  Cloning method: Gibson Cloning
  Sequencing primers: 5′ ACTTCTTATTCAAATGTCATAAAAGTATCAAC; 3′ CCAGCCTGCTTTTCTGTAAC
Terms and licenses: Academic/Nonprofit Terms; Industry Terms: Not Available to Industry
Depositor comments: Please visit https://www.biorxiv.org/content/10.1101/2022.11.24.517869v1 for bioRxiv preprint.
How to cite: Linked VLP NES (M) was a gift from Claudia Vickers (Addgene plasmid # 182434 ; http://n2t.net/addgene:182434 ; RRID:Addgene_182434)
